Addgene plasmid #141944: TFORF2150
Purpose: Lentiviral vector for overexpressing transcription factor ORFs with unique 24-bp barcodes. Barcodes facilitate identification of transcription factors in pooled screens.
Depositing lab: Feng Zhang. Depositing organization: Broad Institute. Publication: A transcription factor atlas of directed differentiation. Joung J, Ma S, Tay T, Geiger-Schuller KR, Kirchgatterer PC, Verdine VK, Guo B, Arias-Garcia MA, Allen WE, Singh A, Kuksenko O, Abudayyeh OO, Gootenberg JS, Fu Z, Macrae RK, Buenrostro JD, Regev A, Zhang F. Cell. 2023 Jan 5;186(1):209-229.e26. doi: 10.1016/j.cell.2022.11.026. PubMed 36608654.
Backbone
  Vector backbone: pLX_TRC317
  Backbone manufacturer: Broad Institute Genetic Perturbation Platform
  Backbone size w/o insert (bp): 8264
  Vector type: Mammalian Expression, Lentiviral
  Selectable markers: Puromycin
Growth in bacteria
  Bacterial resistance: Ampicillin, 100 μg/mL
  Growth temperature: 37°C
  Growth strain: NEB Stable
  Copy number: High Copy
Gene/Insert
  Gene/Insert name: ZNF250
  Species: H. sapiens (human)
  Insert size (bp): 1784
  Entrez Gene: ZNF250 (a.k.a. ZFP647, ZNF647)
  Promoter: EF1a
  Cloning method: Unknown
  Sequencing primers: 5′ GGGTGGAGACTGAAGTTAGGCCAG; 3′ CACATAGCGTAAAAGGAGCAACATAG
Terms and licenses: Academic/Nonprofit Terms; Industry Terms: Not Available to Industry
Depositor comments: NM_021061,XM_006716613,XM_006716612,ENST00000292579 . The transcription factor ORF portion of this plasmid was synthesized by Genewiz. Please test multiple small colonies in case of plasmid recombination. To make this collection available in a timely manner, a portion of this collection was not fully sequenced by Addgene. If an Addgene verified full plasmid sequence is not available, please contact us prior to placing an order to request the full sequence.
How to cite: TFORF2150 was a gift from Feng Zhang (Addgene plasmid # 141944 ; http://n2t.net/addgene:141944 ; RRID:Addgene_141944)
