[The description below was written by a language model from this plasmid's Addgene catalogue record and pLannotate feature annotations shown in this document.]
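Description:
TFORF2150 is a lentiviral mammalian expression plasmid built on the pLX_TRC317 backbone, carrying the human zinc-finger transcription factor ZNF250 (also known as ZNF647 or ZFP647) as one member of a barcoded transcription factor ORF collection. It is maintained in E. coli through a high-copy ColE1/pUC-type origin and an ampicillin resistance gene. An f1 origin and remnants of a lac/T7/T3 cloning region are also present in the bacterial portion. The depositor notes that the plasmid can recombine, which is a common concern for LTR-containing vectors.

The transfer cassette has a third-generation, self-inactivating layout. An RSV promoter drives a truncated HIV-1 5' LTR, followed by the Ψ packaging signal with a gag fragment, the Rev response element and a cPPT/CTS, and it closes with a ΔU3 3' LTR and a downstream SV40 polyadenylation signal. Within this unit, an SV40 early promoter expresses puromycin N-acetyltransferase for selecting transduced cells. A separate EF-1α promoter drives the synthesized ZNF250 ORF, with a WPRE downstream to enhance transcript stability and expression.

The automated annotation labels only the first part of the roughly 1.8 kb insert as ZNF250. The short "ZFHD1" and "U6" hits just downstream are probably spurious partial matches rather than functional elements. The unique 24-bp barcode described in the record is not annotated in the feature table, so its exact position is not stated.

The construct is intended for overexpressing ZNF250 after lentiviral delivery. It suits pooled screens in particular, such as directed-differentiation studies, where the barcode identifies which transcription factor each cell received.
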