Features (pLannotate 1.2.2; 32 found; start..end, strand, type, name):
      5..231     +  promoter       RSV promoter: Rous sarcoma virus enhancer/promoter
    232..412     +  LTR            5' LTR (truncated): truncated 5' long terminal repeat (LTR) from HIV-1
    459..584     +  misc_feature   HIV-1 Ψ: packaging signal of human immunodeficiency virus type 1
    568..931     +  CDS            HIV-1 gag (fragment): gag protein from human immunodeficiency virus 1; gag
   1077..1310    +  misc_feature   RRE: The Rev response element (RRE) of HIV-1 allows for Rev-dependent mRNA export from the nucleus to the cytoplasm.
   1687..1713    +  CDS            Rev (fragment): human immunodeficiency virus 1 (HIV-1) Rev protein; rev; enhances nuclear export of unspliced and incompletely spliced viral mRNAs
   1720..1743    +  promoter       SV40 promoter (fragment): SV40 early promoter
   1744..1815    +  promoter       SV40 promoter (fragment): SV40 enhancer and early promoter
   1839..1974    +  rep_origin     SV40 ori: SV40 origin of replication
   2020..2616    +  CDS            PuroR (fragment): puromycin N-acetyltransferase; pac from Streptomyces; confers resistance to puromycin
   2665..2782    +  misc_feature   cPPT/CTS: central polypurine tract and central termination sequence of HIV-1
   2847..2913    +  CDS            small t antigen (fragment): SV40 (simian virus 40) small t antigen
   2920..4098    +  promoter       EF-1α promoter: strong constitutive promoter for human elongation factor EF-1α
   4115..4762    +  CDS            ZNF250 (fragment): ZN250_HUMAN - Also known as ZNF647. Experimental evidence at protein level: Swiss-Prot protein existence level 1. May be involved in transcriptional regulation. From Homo sapiens (Human).
   5696..5717    +  CDS            ZFHD1 (DNA binding domain) (fragment): composite human DNA-binding domain composed of domains from the transcription factors Zif268 and Oct-1 (Pomerantz et al., 1995)
   5810..5863    +  promoter       U6 promoter (fragment): RNA polymerase III promoter for human U6 snRNA
   5905..6493    +  misc_feature   WPRE: woodchuck hepatitis virus posttranscriptional regulatory element
   6544..6563    +  misc_feature   cPPT/CTS (fragment): central polypurine tract and central termination sequence of HIV-1
   6565..6798    +  LTR            3' LTR (ΔU3): self-inactivating 3' long terminal repeat (LTR) from HIV-1
   6876..6997    +  polyA_signal   SV40 poly(A) signal: SV40 polyadenylation signal
   7037..7172    +  rep_origin     SV40 ori: SV40 origin of replication
   7193..7211    -  promoter       T7 promoter: promoter for bacteriophage T7 RNA polymerase
   7219..7374    +  CDS            lacZα (fragment): LacZα fragment of β-galactosidase; lacZ fragment
   7379..7807    +  rep_origin     f1 ori (sequence partly withheld): f1 bacteriophage origin of replication; arrow indicates direction of (+) strand synthesis
   7860..7964    +  promoter       AmpR promoter: bla
   7965..8825    +  CDS            AmpR: β-lactamase; bla; confers resistance to ampicillin, carbenicillin, and related antibiotics
   8996..9584    +  rep_origin     ori: high-copy-number ColE1/pMB1/pBR322/pUC origin of replication
   9767..9859    +  CDS            lacI (fragment): lac repressor; lacI; The lac repressor binds to the lac operator to inhibit transcription in E. coli. This inhibition can be relieved by adding lactose or isopropyl-β-D-thiogalactopyranoside (IPTG).
   9872..9893    +  protein_bind   CAP binding site: CAP binding activates transcription in the presence of cAMP. E. coli catabolite activator protein
   9908..9938    +  promoter       lac promoter: promoter for the E. coli lac operon
   9946..9962    +  protein_bind   lac operator: The lac repressor binds to the lac operator to inhibit transcription in E. coli. This inhibition can be relieved by adding lactose or isopropyl-β-D-thiogalactopyranoside (IPTG). lac repressor encoded by lacI
  10007..10025   +  promoter       T3 promoter: promoter for bacteriophage T3 RNA polymerase
>Addgene plasmid #141944 | TFORF2150 | addgene full sequence | sequence record 415092 | Addgene NGS Result
TTAATGTAGTCTTATGCAATACTCTTGTAGTCTTGCAACATGGTAACGATGAGTTAGCAACATGCCTTAC
AAGGAGAGAAAAAGCACCGTGCATGCCGATTGGTGGAAGTAAGGTGGTACGATCGTGCCTTATTAGGAAG
GCAACAGACGGGTCTGACATGGATTGGACGAACCACTGAATTGCCGCATTGCAGAGATATTGTATTTAAG
TGCCTAGCTCGATACATAAACGGGTCTCTCTGGTTAGACCAGATCTGAGCCTGGGAGCTCTCTGGCTAAC
TAGGGAACCCACTGCTTAAGCCTCAATAAAGCTTGCCTTGAGTGCTTCAAGTAGTGTGTGCCCGTCTGTT
GTGTGACTCTGGTAACTAGAGATCCCTCAGACCCTTTTAGTCAGTGTGGAAAATCTCTAGCAGTGGCGCC
CGAACAGGGACTTGAAAGCGAAAGGGAAACCAGAGGAGCTCTCTCGACGCAGGACTCGGCTTGCTGAAGC
GCGCACGGCAAGAGGCGAGGGGCGGCGACTGGTGAGTACGCCAAAAATTTTGACTAGCGGAGGCTAGAAG
GAGAGAGATGGGTGCGAGAGCGTCAGTATTAAGCGGGGGAGAATTAGATCGCGATGGGAAAAAATTCGGT
TAAGGCCAGGGGGAAAGAAAAAATATAAATTAAAACATATAGTATGGGCAAGCAGGGAGCTAGAACGATT
CGCAGTTAATCCTGGCCTGTTAGAAACATCAGAAGGCTGTAGACAAATACTGGGACAGCTACAACCATCC
CTTCAGACAGGATCAGAAGAACTTAGATCATTATATAATACAGTAGCAACCCTCTATTGTGTGCATCAAA
GGATAGAGATAAAAGACACCAAGGAAGCTTTAGACAAGATAGAGGAAGAGCAAAACAAAAGTAAGACCAC
CGCACAGCAAGCGGCCGCTGATCTTCAGACCTGGAGGAGGAGATATGAGGGACAATTGGAGAAGTGAATT
ATATAAATATAAAGTAGTAAAAATTGAACCATTAGGAGTAGCACCCACCAAGGCAAAGAGAAGAGTGGTG
CAGAGAGAAAAAAGAGCAGTGGGAATAGGAGCTTTGTTCCTTGGGTTCTTGGGAGCAGCAGGAAGCACTA
TGGGCGCAGCGTCAATGACGCTGACGGTACAGGCCAGACAATTATTGTCTGGTATAGTGCAGCAGCAGAA
CAATTTGCTGAGGGCTATTGAGGCGCAACAGCATCTGTTGCAACTCACAGTCTGGGGCATCAAGCAGCTC
CAGGCAAGAATCCTGGCTGTGGAAAGATACCTAAAGGATCAACAGCTCCTGGGGATTTGGGGTTGCTCTG
GAAAACTCATTTGCACCACTGCTGTGCCTTGGAATGCTAGTTGGAGTAATAAATCTCTGGAACAGATTTG
GAATCACACGACCTGGATGGAGTGGGACAGAGAAATTAACAATTACACAAGCTTAATACACTCCTTAATT
GAAGAATCGCAAAACCAGCAAGAAAAGAATGAACAAGAATTATTGGAATTAGATAAATGGGCAAGTTTGT
GGAATTGGTTTAACATAACAAATTGGCTGTGGTATATAAAATTATTCATAATGATAGTAGGAGGCTTGGT
AGGTTTAAGAATAGTTTTTGCTGTACTTTCTATAGTGAATAGAGTTAGGCAGGGATATTCACCATTATCG
TTTCAGACCCACCTCCCAACCCCGAGGGGACCCATGCATTGCATCTCAATTAGTCAGCAACCAGGTGTGG
AAAGTCCCCAGGCTCCCCAGCAGGCAGAAGTATGCAAAGCATGCGTCTCAATTAGTCAGCAACCATAGTC
CCGCCCCTAACTCCGCCCATCCCGCCCCTAACTCCGCCCAGTTCCGCCCATTCTCCGCCCCATGGCTGAC
TAATTTTTTTTATTTATGCAGAGGCCGAGGCCGCCTCGGCCTCTGAGCTATTCCAGAAGTAGTGAGGAGG
CTTTTTTGGAGGCCTAGGCTTTTGCAAAAAGCTTTCTAGAGGTACCACCGGAGCTTACCATGACCGAGTA
CAAGCCCACGGTGCGCCTCGCCACCCGCGACGACGTCCCCAGGGCCGTACGCACCCTCGCCGCCGCGTTC
GCCGACTACCCCGCCACGCGCCACACCGTCGATCCGGACCGCCACATCGAGCGGGTCACCGAGCTGCAAG
AACTCTTCCTCACGCGCGTCGGGCTCGACATCGGCAAGGTGTGGGTCGCGGACGACGGCGCCGCCGTGGC
GGTCTGGACCACGCCGGAGAGCGTCGAAGCGGGGGCGGTGTTCGCCGAGATCGGCCCGCGCATGGCCGAG
TTGAGCGGTTCCCGGCTGGCCGCGCAGCAACAGATGGAAGGCCTCCTGGCGCCGCACCGGCCCAAGGAGC
CCGCGTGGTTCCTGGCCACCGTCGGCGTCTCGCCCGACCACCAGGGCAAGGGTCTGGGCAGCGCCGTCGT
GCTCCCCGGAGTGGAGGCGGCCGAGCGCGCCGGGGTGCCCGCCTTCCTGGAGACCTCCGCGCCCCGCAAC
CTCCCCTTCTACGAGCGGCTCGGCTTCACCGTCACCGCCGACGTCGAGGTGCCCGAAGGACCGCGCACCT
GGTGCATGACCCGCAAGCCCGGTGCCAGTTAACGAATTCTAGATCTTGAGACAAATGGCAGTATTCATCC
ACAATTTTAAAAGAAAAGGGGGGATTGGGGGGTACAGTGCAGGGGAAAGAATAGTAGACATAATAGCAAC
AGACATACAAACTAAAGAATTACAAAAACAAATTACAAAAATTCAAAATTTTCGGGTTTATTACAGGGAC
AGCAGAGATCCACTTTGGCGCCGGCTCGAGGCCTGCAGGTGCAAAGATGGATAAAGTTTTAAACAGAGAG
GAATCTTTGCAGCTAATGGACCTTCTAGGTCTTGAAAGGAGTGGGAATTGGCTCCGGTGCCCGTCAGTGG
GCAGAGCGCACATCGCCCACAGTCCCCGAGAAGTTGGGGGGAGGGGTCGGCAATTGAACCGGTGCCTAGA
GAAGGTGGCGCGGGGTAAACTGGGAAAGTGATGTCGTGTACTGGCTCCGCCTTTTTCCCGAGGGTGGGGG
AGAACCGTATATAAGTGCAGTAGTCGCCGTGAACGTTCTTTTTCGCAACGGGTTTGCCGCCAGAACACAG
GTAAGTGCCGTGTGTGGTTCCCGCGGGCCTGGCCTCTTTACGGGTTATGGCCCTTGCGTGCCTTGAATTA
CTTCCACCTGGCTGCAGTACGTGATTCTTGATCCCGAGCTTCGGGTTGGAAGTGGGTGGGAGAGTTCGAG
GCCTTGCGCTTAAGGAGCCCCTTCGCCTCGTGCTTGAGTTGAGGCCTGGCCTGGGCGCTGGGGCCGCCGC
GTGCGAATCTGGTGGCACCTTCGCGCCTGTCTCGCTGCTTTCGATAAGTCTCTAGCCATTTAAAATTTTT
GATGACCTGCTGCGACGCTTTTTTTCTGGCAAGATAGTCTTGTAAATGCGGGCCAAGATCTGCACACTGG
TATTTCGGTTTTTGGGGCCGCGGGCGGCGACGGGGCCCGTGCGTCCCAGCGCACATGTTCGGCGAGGCGG
GGCCTGCGAGCGCGGCCACCGAGAATCGGACGGGGGTAGTCTCAAGCTGGCCGGCCTGCTCTGGTGCCTG
GCCTCGCGCCGCCGTGTATCGCCCCGCCCTGGGCGGCAAGGCTGGCCCGGTCGGCACCAGTTGCGTGAGC
GGAAAGATGGCCGCTTCCCGGCCCTGCTGCAGGGAGCTCAAAATGGAGGACGCGGCGCTCGGGAGAGCGG
GCGGGTGAGTCACCCACACAAAGGAAAAGGGCCTTTCCGTCCTCAGCCGTCGCTTCATGTGACTCCACGG
AGTACCGGGCGCCGTCCAGGCACCTCGATTAGTTCTCGAGCTTTTGGAGTACGTCGTCTTTAGGTTGGGG
GGAGGGGTTTTATGCGATGGAGTTTCCCCACACTGAGTGGGTGGAGACTGAAGTTAGGCCAGCTTGGCAC
TTGATGTAATTCTCCTTGGAATTTGCCCTTTTTGAGTTTGGATCTTGGTTCATTCTCAAGCCTCAGACAG
TGGTTCAAAGTTTTTTTCTTCCATTTCAGGTGTCGTGAGGCTAGCACCGCCACCATGGCAGCAGCCAGAC
TCCTGCCAGTGCCGGCAGGACCCCAGCCCCTGTCGTTCCAGGCCAAGCTGACCTTCGAGGATGTGGCTGT
GCTCCTCTCCCAGGATGAATGGGACCGCCTGTGCCCTGCTCAGAGGGGTCTCTACAGAAATGTGATGATG
GAAACCTATGGGAATGTAGTCTCATTGGGACTTCCAGGATCCAAGCCTGACATAATCTCCCAGCTGGAGC
GAGGGGAAGATCCCTGGGTCCTGGACAGGAAGGGGGCTAAGAAGAGCCAGGGCCTGTGGAGTGACTACTC
AGACAACCTCAAATATGACCACACTACAGCCTGTACACAACAAGACAGTTTATCTTGTCCATGGGAATGT
GAAACCAAGGGAGAGAGTCAAAATACAGACTTGAGTCCGAAGCCATTAATTTCAGAGCAAACAGTGATTC
TGGGGAAAACACCCTTGGGGAGGATTGATCAAGAAAATAATGAAACAAAGCAAAGCTTCTGTCTGAGTCC
AAACTCTGTTGACCACCGTGAAGTTCAGGTCTTAAGCCAAAGCATGCCACTCACTCCGCACCAGGCAGTG
CCTAGTGGAGAGAGGCCCTACATGTGTGTTGAGTGTGGGAAGTGCTTTGGCCGGAGTTCCCACCTCCTTC
AGCATCAGCGTATCCACACTGGAGAGAAGCCCTATGTGTGCAGTGTATGTGGGAAGGCCTTCAGCCAGAG
CTCAGTCCTTAGTAAACACAGGAGAATTCACACAGGTGAGAAGCCCTATGAGTGTAATGAGTGTGGAAAA
GCCTTTAGAGTGAGCTCAGATCTTGCTCAGCATCACAAGATACATACAGGAGAGAAGCCTCACGAATGTC
TTGAGTGTCGGAAAGCCTTCACTCAACTCTCACATCTCATTCAGCACCAGCGGATCCACACGGGAGAAAG
GCCATATGTGTGTCCGTTGTGTGGGAAAGCCTTCAACCATAGCACTGTTCTGCGGAGCCACCAGAGGGTA
CACACTGGGGAGAAGCCTCACAGGTGCAATGAGTGTGGGAAAACCTTCAGTGTGAAGAGGACACTGCTGC
AGCACCAGAGGATCCACACCGGGGAGAAGCCCTACACGTGCAGCGAGTGTGGGAAGGCCTTCAGCGACCG
CTCAGTCCTCATTCAGCACCACAACGTGCACACCGGGGAGAAGCCCTATGAGTGCAGTGAGTGTGGGAAG
ACCTTCAGCCACCGCTCCACACTGATGAATCACGAGCGGATCCACACCGAGGAAAAGCCCTATGCATGCT
ACGAATGTGGGAAGGCCTTCGTTCAGCACTCACACCTGATCCAGCACCAGAGAGTCCACACTGGGGAGAA
GCCCTATGTGTGTGGTGAATGTGGGCACGCCTTCAGTGCACGCCGGTCTCTGATCCAGCATGAGAGAATC
CACACAGGTGAAAAGCCCTTCCAGTGCACAGAATGTGGCAAAGCCTTCAGCCTGAAAGCAACTCTGATTG
TGCACCTGAGGACCCACACGGGCGAGAAGCCATATGAGTGCAATAGCTGCGGGAAGGCCTTCAGCCAGTA
CTCAGTGCTCATCCAGCACCAGCGGATCCACACAGGCGAGAAGCCCTATGAGTGCGGGGAGTGTGGGCGT
GCCTTCAACCAGCATGGCCACCTAATCCAGCACCAGAAAGTGCACAGAAAGTTGTAGTAATGAACTAGTC
CGTAACTTGAAAGTATTTCGATTTCTTGGCTTTATATATCTTGTGGAAAGGACGATCTTCCACGGGCCGC
TAATAGCCTACGCGTTAAGTCGACAATCAACCTCTGGATTACAAAATTTGTGAAAGATTGACTGGTATTC
TTAACTATGTTGCTCCTTTTACGCTATGTGGATACGCTGCTTTAATGCCTTTGTATCATGCTATTGCTTC
CCGTATGGCTTTCATTTTCTCCTCCTTGTATAAATCCTGGTTGCTGTCTCTTTATGAGGAGTTGTGGCCC
GTTGTCAGGCAACGTGGCGTGGTGTGCACTGTGTTTGCTGACGCAACCCCCACTGGTTGGGGCATTGCCA
CCACCTGTCAGCTCCTTTCCGGGACTTTCGCTTTCCCCCTCCCTATTGCCACGGCGGAACTCATCGCCGC
CTGCCTTGCCCGCTGCTGGACAGGGGCTCGGCTGTTGGGCACTGACAATTCCGTGGTGTTGTCGGGGAAA
TCATCGTCCTTTCCTTGGCTGCTCGCCTGTGTTGCCACCTGGATTCTGCGCGGGACGTCCTTCTGCTACG
TCCCTTCGGCCCTCAATCCAGCGGACCTTCCTTCCCGCGGCCTGCTGCCGGCTCTGCGGCCTCTTCCGCG
TCTTCGCCTTCGCCCTCAGACGAGTCGGATCTCCCTTTGGGCCGCCTCCCCGCGTCGACTTTAAGACCAA
TGACTTACAAGGCAGCTGTAGATCTTAGCCACTTTTTAAAAGAAAAGGGGGGACTGGAAGGGCTAATTCA
CTCCCAACGAAGACAAGATCTGCTTTTTGCTTGTACTGGGTCTCTCTGGTTAGACCAGATCTGAGCCTGG
GAGCTCTCTGGCTAACTAGGGAACCCACTGCTTAAGCCTCAATAAAGCTTGCCTTGAGTGCTTCAAGTAG
TGTGTGCCCGTCTGTTGTGTGACTCTGGTAACTAGAGATCCCTCAGACCCTTTTAGTCAGTGTGGAAAAT
CTCTAGCAGTACGTATAGTAGTTCATGTCATCTTATTATTCAGTATTTATAACTTGCAAAGAAATGAATA
TCAGAGAGTGAGAGGAACTTGTTTATTGCAGCTTATAATGGTTACAAATAAAGCAATAGCATCACAAATT
TCACAAATAAAGCATTTTTTTCACTGCATTCTAGTTGTGGTTTGTCCAAACTCATCAATGTATCTTATCA
TGTCTGGCTCTAGCTATCCCGCCCCTAACTCCGCCCATCCCGCCCCTAACTCCGCCCAGTTCCGCCCATT
CTCCGCCCCATGGCTGACTAATTTTTTTTATTTATGCAGAGGCCGAGGCCGCCTCGGCCTCTGAGCTATT
CCAGAAGTAGTGAGGAGGCTTTTTTGGAGGCCTAGGGACGTACCCAATTCGCCCTATAGTGAGTCGTATT
ACGCGCGCTCACTGGCCGTCGTTTTACAACGTCGTGACTGGGAAAACCCTGGCGTTACCCAACTTAATCG
CCTTGCAGCACATCCCCCTTTCGCCAGCTGGCGTAATAGCGAAGAGGCCCGCACCGATCGCCCTTCCCAA
CAGTTGCGCAGCCTGAATGGCGAATGGG
[124 nt withheld, positions 7379-7502]
C
[91 nt withheld, positions 7504-7594]
A
[49 nt withheld, positions 7596-7644]
CCTTTGACGTTGGAGTCCACGTTCTTT
[37 nt withheld, positions 7672-7708]
ACCCTATCTCGGTCTATTCTTTTGATTTATAAGGGATTTTGCCGATTTCGGCCTATTGGTTAAAAAATGA
GCTGATTTAACAAAAATTTAACGCGAATTTTAACAAAATATTAACGCTTACAATTTAGGTGGCACTTTTC
GGGGAAATGTGCGCGGAACCCCTATTTGTTTATTTTTCTAAATACATTCAAATATGTATCCGCTCATGAG
ACAATAACCCTGATAAATGCTTCAATAATATTGAAAAAGGAAGAGTATGAGTATTCAACATTTCCGTGTC
GCCCTTATTCCCTTTTTTGCGGCATTTTGCCTTCCTGTTTTTGCTCACCCAGAAACGCTGGTGAAAGTAA
AAGATGCTGAAGATCAGTTGGGTGCACGAGTGGGTTACATCGAACTGGATCTCAACAGCGGTAAGATCCT
TGAGAGTTTTCGCCCCGAAGAACGTTTTCCAATGATGAGCACTTTTAAAGTTCTGCTATGTGGCGCGGTA
TTATCCCGTATTGACGCCGGGCAAGAGCAACTCGGTCGCCGCATACACTATTCTCAGAATGACTTGGTTG
AGTACTCACCAGTCACAGAAAAGCATCTTACGGATGGCATGACAGTAAGAGAATTATGCAGTGCTGCCAT
AACCATGAGTGATAACACTGCGGCCAACTTACTTCTGACAACGATCGGAGGACCGAAGGAGCTAACCGCT
TTTTTGCACAACATGGGGGATCATGTAACTCGCCTTGATCGTTGGGAACCGGAGCTGAATGAAGCCATAC
CAAACGACGAGCGTGACACCACGATGCCTGTAGCAATGGCAACAACGTTGCGCAAACTATTAACTGGCGA
ACTACTTACTCTAGCTTCCCGGCAACAATTAATAGACTGGATGGAGGCGGATAAAGTTGCAGGACCACTT
CTGCGCTCGGCCCTTCCGGCTGGCTGGTTTATTGCTGATAAATCTGGAGCCGGTGAGCGTGGGTCTCGCG
GTATCATTGCAGCACTGGGGCCAGATGGTAAGCCCTCCCGTATCGTAGTTATCTACACGACGGGGAGTCA
GGCAACTATGGATGAACGAAATAGACAGATCGCTGAGATAGGTGCCTCACTGATTAAGCATTGGTAACTG
TCAGACCAAGTTTACTCATATATACTTTAGATTGATTTAAAACTTCATTTTTAATTTAAAAGGATCTAGG
TGAAGATCCTTTTTGATAATCTCATGACCAAAATCCCTTAACGTGAGTTTTCGTTCCACTGAGCGTCAGA
CCCCGTAGAAAAGATCAAAGGATCTTCTTGAGATCCTTTTTTTCTGCGCGTAATCTGCTGCTTGCAAACA
AAAAAACCACCGCTACCAGCGGTGGTTTGTTTGCCGGATCAAGAGCTACCAACTCTTTTTCCGAAGGTAA
CTGGCTTCAGCAGAGCGCAGATACCAAATACTGTTCTTCTAGTGTAGCCGTAGTTAGGCCACCACTTCAA
GAACTCTGTAGCACCGCCTACATACCTCGCTCTGCTAATCCTGTTACCAGTGGCTGCTGCCAGTGGCGAT
AAGTCGTGTCTTACCGGGTTGGACTCAAGACGATAGTTACCGGATAAGGCGCAGCGGTCGGGCTGAACGG
GGGGTTCGTGCACACAGCCCAGCTTGGAGCGAACGACCTACACCGAACTGAGATACCTACAGCGTGAGCT
ATGAGAAAGCGCCACGCTTCCCGAAGGGAGAAAGGCGGACAGGTATCCGGTAAGCGGCAGGGTCGGAACA
GGAGAGCGCACGAGGGAGCTTCCAGGGGGAAACGCCTGGTATCTTTATAGTCCTGTCGGGTTTCGCCACC
TCTGACTTGAGCGTCGATTTTTGTGATGCTCGTCAGGGGGGCGGAGCCTATGGAAAAACGCCAGCAACGC
GGCCTTTTTACGGTTCCTGGCCTTTTGCTGGCCTTTTGCTCACATGTTCTTTCCTGCGTTATCCCCTGAT
TCTGTGGATAACCGTATTACCGCCTTTGAGTGAGCTGATACCGCTCGCCGCAGCCGAACGACCGAGCGCA
GCGAGTCAGTGAGCGAGGAAGCGGAAGAGCGCCCAATACGCAAACCGCCTCTCCCCGCGCGTTGGCCGAT
TCATTAATGCAGCTGGCACGACAGGTTTCCCGACTGGAAAGCGGGCAGTGAGCGCAACGCAATTAATGTG
AGTTAGCTCACTCATTAGGCACCCCAGGCTTTACACTTTATGCTTCCGGCTCGTATGTTGTGTGGAATTG
TGAGCGGATAACAATTTCACACAGGAAACAGCTATGACCATGATTACGCCAAGCGCGCAATTAACCCTCA
CTAAAGGGAACAAAAGCTGGAGCTGCAAGC
