>Addgene plasmid #141944 | TFORF2150 | depositor partial sequence | sequence record 277969 | Insert
ACCGCCACCATGGCAGCAGCCAGACTCCTGCCAGTGCCGGCAGGACCCCAGCCCCTGTCGTTCCAGGCCA
AGCTGACCTTCGAGGATGTGGCTGTGCTCCTCTCCCAGGATGAATGGGACCGCCTGTGCCCTGCTCAGAG
GGGTCTCTACAGAAATGTGATGATGGAAACCTATGGGAATGTAGTCTCATTGGGACTTCCAGGATCCAAG
CCTGACATAATCTCCCAGCTGGAGCGAGGGGAAGATCCCTGGGTCCTGGACAGGAAGGGGGCTAAGAAGA
GCCAGGGCCTGTGGAGTGACTACTCAGACAACCTCAAATATGACCACACTACAGCCTGTACACAACAAGA
CAGTTTATCTTGTCCATGGGAATGTGAAACCAAGGGAGAGAGTCAAAATACAGACTTGAGTCCGAAGCCA
TTAATTTCAGAGCAAACAGTGATTCTGGGGAAAACACCCTTGGGGAGGATTGATCAAGAAAATAATGAAA
CAAAGCAAAGCTTCTGTCTGAGTCCAAACTCTGTTGACCACCGTGAAGTTCAGGTCTTAAGCCAAAGCAT
GCCACTCACTCCGCACCAGGCAGTGCCTAGTGGAGAGAGGCCCTACATGTGTGTTGAGTGTGGGAAGTGC
TTTGGCCGGAGTTCCCACCTCCTTCAGCATCAGCGTATCCACACTGGAGAGAAGCCCTATGTGTGCAGTG
TATGTGGGAAGGCCTTCAGCCAGAGCTCAGTCCTTAGTAAACACAGGAGAATTCACACAGGTGAGAAGCC
CTATGAGTGTAATGAGTGTGGAAAAGCCTTTAGAGTGAGCTCAGATCTTGCTCAGCATCACAAGATACAT
ACAGGAGAGAAGCCTCACGAATGTCTTGAGTGTCGGAAAGCCTTCACTCAACTCTCACATCTCATTCAGC
ACCAGCGGATCCACACGGGAGAAAGGCCATATGTGTGTCCGTTGTGTGGGAAAGCCTTCAACCATAGCAC
TGTTCTGCGGAGCCACCAGAGGGTACACACTGGGGAGAAGCCTCACAGGTGCAATGAGTGTGGGAAAACC
TTCAGTGTGAAGAGGACACTGCTGCAGCACCAGAGGATCCACACCGGGGAGAAGCCCTACACGTGCAGCG
AGTGTGGGAAGGCCTTCAGCGACCGCTCAGTCCTCATTCAGCACCACAACGTGCACACCGGGGAGAAGCC
CTATGAGTGCAGTGAGTGTGGGAAGACCTTCAGCCACCGCTCCACACTGATGAATCACGAGCGGATCCAC
ACCGAGGAAAAGCCCTATGCATGCTACGAATGTGGGAAGGCCTTCGTTCAGCACTCACACCTGATCCAGC
ACCAGAGAGTCCACACTGGGGAGAAGCCCTATGTGTGTGGTGAATGTGGGCACGCCTTCAGTGCACGCCG
GTCTCTGATCCAGCATGAGAGAATCCACACAGGTGAAAAGCCCTTCCAGTGCACAGAATGTGGCAAAGCC
TTCAGCCTGAAAGCAACTCTGATTGTGCACCTGAGGACCCACACGGGCGAGAAGCCATATGAGTGCAATA
GCTGCGGGAAGGCCTTCAGCCAGTACTCAGTGCTCATCCAGCACCAGCGGATCCACACAGGCGAGAAGCC
CTATGAGTGCGGGGAGTGTGGGCGTGCCTTCAACCAGCATGGCCACCTAATCCAGCACCAGAAAGTGCAC
AGAAAGTTGTAGTAATGAACTAGTCCGTAACTTGAAAGTATTTCGATTTCTTGGCTTTATATATCTTGTG
GAAAGGACGATCTTCCACGGGCCGCTAATAGCCT
