>Addgene plasmid #141944 | TFORF2150 | depositor partial sequence | sequence record 277970 | Barcode
TCTTCCACGGGCCGCTAATAGCCT
